Addgene plasmid #140264: pU1A_full-myc-T2A-tagRFP
Purpose: Expresses U1A in mammalian cells
Depositing lab: Hirohide Saito. Depositing organization: Kyoto University, Center for iPS Cell Research and Application. Publication: Orthogonal Protein-Responsive mRNA Switches for Mammalian Synthetic Biology. Ono H, Kawasaki S, Saito H. ACS Synth Biol. 2020 Jan 17;9(1):169-174. doi: 10.1021/acssynbio.9b00343. Epub 2019 Dec 13. PubMed 31765565.
Backbone
  Vector backbone: pIRES2 DsRed-Express
  Backbone manufacturer: Clontech
  Vector type: Mammalian Expression, Synthetic Biology
  Selectable markers: Neomycin (select with G418)
Growth in bacteria
  Bacterial resistance: Kanamycin, 50 μg/mL
  Growth temperature: 37°C
  Growth strain: DH5alpha
  Copy number: High Copy
Gene/Insert
  Gene/Insert name: U1A
  Species: H. sapiens (human)
  Promoter: CMV
  Tag / fusion protein: myc-T2A-tagRFP (C terminal on insert)
  Cloning method: Restriction Enzyme; 5′ cloning site SalI (not destroyed); 3′ cloning site BamHI (not destroyed)
  Sequencing primers: 5′ CMV Forward; 3′ CTTTATTTGTAACCATTATAAGCTGC
Terms and licenses: Academic/Nonprofit Terms; Industry Terms: Not Available to Industry
Depositor comments: CDS of WT U1A was inserted between SalI and BamHI sites of pTAPmyc-T2A-tagRFP (ID: 140278).
How to cite: pU1A_full-myc-T2A-tagRFP was a gift from Hirohide Saito (Addgene plasmid # 140264 ; http://n2t.net/addgene:140264 ; RRID:Addgene_140264)
