[The description below was written by a language model from this plasmid's Addgene catalogue record and pLannotate feature annotations shown in this document.]
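Description:
pU1A_full-myc-T2A-tagRFP is a mammalian expression plasmid built on the Clontech pIRES2 DsRed-Express backbone that produces the full-length wild-type human U1A protein (SNRPA). U1A is a component of the spliceosomal U1 snRNP that binds stem loop II of U1 snRNA. The coding sequence was cloned between the SalI and BamHI sites of a parental myc-T2A-tagRFP vector, and both sites are retained. It is transcribed from the human cytomegalovirus immediate early enhancer and promoter and terminated by an SV40 polyadenylation signal. U1A carries a C-terminal myc epitope followed by a T2A peptide and TagRFP. Ribosomal skipping at the 2A sequence yields myc-tagged U1A and a separate red fluorescent protein from a single transcript, so red fluorescence reports which cells express the protein and roughly how much. The automated annotation labels the short 2A stretch as a P2A fragment and does not call the myc tag. The catalogue entry names the element as T2A, and the partial match probably reflects the conserved 2A motif.

The 5,609-nt plasmid replicates in E. coli at high copy from a ColE1/pUC-type origin and also carries an f1 origin. A single Tn5 aminoglycoside phosphotransferase gene (NeoR/KanR) serves both hosts. A bacterial promoter drives it for kanamycin selection, and the SV40 enhancer/early promoter, with an HSV TK polyadenylation signal, drives it for G418 selection in mammalian cells. Other small annotated fragments (SV40 large T antigen, ble, bGH poly(A)) appear to be backbone remnants or partial matches.

The vector is classed as a synthetic biology tool and was deposited with work on orthogonal protein-responsive mRNA switches. This suggests that U1A serves as the RNA-binding trigger protein for such switches in mammalian cells, although the record itself states only that it expresses U1A.
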