Features (pLannotate 1.2.2; 16 found; start..end, strand, type, name):
      1..304     +  enhancer       CMV enhancer: human cytomegalovirus immediate early enhancer
    305..508     +  promoter       CMV promoter: human cytomegalovirus (CMV) immediate early promoter
    561..1403    +  CDS            SNRPA: SNRPA_HUMAN - Experimental evidence at protein level: Swiss-Prot protein existence level 1. Component of the spliceosomal U1 snRNP, which is essential for recognition of the pre-mRNA 5' splice-site and the subsequent assembly of the spliceosome. U1 snRNP is the first snRNP to interact with pre-mRNA. This interaction is required for the subsequent binding of U2 snRNP and the U4/U6/U5 tri-snRNP. SNRPA binds stem loop II of U1 snRNA. In a snRNP-free form (SF-A) may be involved in coupled pre-mRNA splicing and polyadenylation process. May bind preferentially to the 5'-UGCAC-3' motif on RNAs. From
   1473..1495    +  CDS            P2A (fragment): 2A peptide from porcine teschovirus-1 polyprotein Eukaryotic ribosomes fail to insert a peptide bond between the Gly and Pro residues, yielding separate polypeptides.
   1506..2214    +  CDS            TagRFP (fragment): monomeric derivative of red fluorescent protein from Entacmaea quadricolor (Merzlyak et al., 2007) mammalian codon-optimized
   2231..2314    +  CDS            large T antigen (fragment): large T antigen from SV40 (simian virus 40)
   2337..2458    +  polyA_signal   SV40 poly(A) signal: SV40 polyadenylation signal
   2492..2920    -  rep_origin     f1 ori (sequence partly withheld): f1 bacteriophage origin of replication; arrow indicates direction of (+) strand synthesis
   2947..3051    +  promoter       AmpR promoter: bla
   3053..3410    +  promoter       SV40 promoter: SV40 enhancer and early promoter
   3445..4239    +  CDS            NeoR/KanR: aminoglycoside phosphotransferase from Tn5; aph(3')-II (or nptII); confers resistance to neomycin, kanamycin, and G418 (Geneticin®)
   4260..4412    +  CDS            ble (fragment): BLE_KLEPN - Experimental evidence at protein level: Swiss-Prot protein existence level 1. Binding protein with a strong affinity to the bleomycin family of antibiotics. Binds to CL990; an antimitotic-antibiotic compound. From Klebsiella pneumoniae.
   4471..4518    +  polyA_signal   HSV TK poly(A) signal: herpes simplex virus thymidine kinase polyadenylation signal (Cole and Stacy, 1985)
   4609..4625    -  polyA_signal   bGH poly(A) signal (fragment): bovine growth hormone polyadenylation signal
   4847..5435    +  rep_origin     ori: high-copy-number ColE1/pMB1/pBR322/pUC origin of replication
   5550..5609    +  enhancer       CMV enhancer (fragment): human cytomegalovirus immediate early enhancer
>Addgene plasmid #140264 | pU1A_full-myc-T2A-tagRFP | addgene full sequence | sequence record 312939 | Addgene NGS Result
CGTTACATAACTTACGGTAAATGGCCCGCCTGGCTGACCGCCCAACGACCCCCGCCCATTGACGTCAATA
ATGACGTATGTTCCCATAGTAACGCCAATAGGGACTTTCCATTGACGTCAATGGGTGGAGTATTTACGGT
AAACTGCCCACTTGGCAGTACATCAAGTGTATCATATGCCAAGTACGCCCCCTATTGACGTCAATGACGG
TAAATGGCCCGCCTGGCATTATGCCCAGTACATGACCTTATGGGACTTTCCTACTTGGCAGTACATCTAC
GTATTAGTCATCGCTATTACCATGGTGATGCGGTTTTGGCAGTACATCAATGGGCGTGGATAGCGGTTTG
ACTCACGGGGATTTCCAAGTCTCCACCCCATTGACGTCAATGGGAGTTTGTTTTGGCACCAAAATCAACG
GGACTTTCCAAAATGTCGTAACAACTCCGCCCCATTGACGCAAATGGGCGGTAGGCGTGTACGGTGGGAG
GTCTATATAAGCAGAGCTGGTTTAGTGAACCGTCAGATCCGCTAGGGCTCTGCAGGTCGACACCATGGCG
GCAGTTCCCGAGACCCGCCCTAACCACACTATTTATATCAACAACCTCAATGAGAAGATCAAGAAGGATG
AGCTAAAAAAGTCCCTGTACGCCATCTTCTCCCAGTTTGGCCAGATCCTGGATATCCTGGTATCACGGAG
CCTGAAGATGAGGGGCCAGGCCTTTGTCATCTTCAAGGAGGTCAGCAGCGCCACCAACGCCCTGCGCTCC
ATGCAGGGTTTCCCTTTCTATGACAAACCTATGCGTATCCAGTATGCCAAGACCGACTCAGATATCATTG
CCAAGATGAAAGGCACCTTCGTGGAGCGGGACCGCAAGCGGGAGAAGAGGAAGCCCAAGAGCCAGGAGAC
CCCGGCCACCAAGAAGGCTGTGCAAGGCGGGGGAGCCACCCCCGTGGTGGGGGCTGTCCAGGGGCCTGTC
CCGGGCATGCCGCCGATGACTCAGGCGCCCCGCATTATGCACCACATGCCGGGCCAGCCGCCCTACATGC
CGCCCCCTGGTATGATCCCCCCGCCAGGCCTTGCACCTGGCCAGATCCCACCAGGGGCCATGCCCCCGCA
GCAGCTTATGCCAGGACAGATGCCCCCTGCCCAGCCTCTTTCTGAGAATCCACCGAATCACATCTTGTTC
CTCACCAACCTGCCAGAGGAGACCAACGAGCTCATGCTGTCCATGCTTTTCAATCAGTTCCCTGGCTTCA
AGGAGGTCCGTCTGGTACCCGGGCGGCATGACATCGCCTTCGTGGAGTTTGACAATGAGGTACAGGCAGG
GGCAGCTCGCGATGCCCTGCAGGGCTTTAAGATCACGCAGAACAACGCCATGAAGATCTCCTTTGCCAAG
AAGGGATCCGAACAAAAACTCATCTCAGAAGAGGATCTGAGATCTGAAGGCAGAGGCTCCCTCCTGACCT
GCGGAGACGTGGAAGAGAACCCCGGACCAAGATCCGTGTCTAAGGGCGAAGAGCTGATTAAGGAGAACAT
GCACATGAAGCTGTACATGGAGGGCACCGTGAACAACCACCACTTCAAGTGCACATCCGAGGGCGAAGGC
AAGCCCTACGAGGGCACCCAGACCATGAGAATCAAGGTGGTCGAGGGCGGCCCTCTCCCCTTCGCCTTCG
ACATCCTGGCTACCAGCTTCATGTACGGCAGCAGAACCTTCATCAACCACACCCAGGGCATCCCCGACTT
CTTTAAGCAGTCCTTCCCTGAGGGCTTCACATGGGAGAGAGTCACCACATACGAAGACGGGGGCGTGCTG
ACCGCTACCCAGGACACCAGCCTCCAGGACGGCTGCCTCATCTACAACGTCAAGATCAGAGGGGTGAACT
TCCCATCCAACGGCCCTGTGATGCAGAAGAAAACACTCGGCTGGGAGGCCAACACCGAGATGCTGTACCC
CGCTGACGGCGGCCTGGAAGGCAGAAGCGACATGGCCCTGAAGCTCGTGGGCGGGGGCCACCTGATCTGC
AACTTCAAGACCACATACAGATCCAAGAAACCCGCTAAGAACCTCAAGATGCCCGGCGTCTACTATGTGG
ACCACAGACTGGAAAGAATCAAGGAGGCCGACAAAGAGACCTACGTCGAGCAGCACGAGGTGGCTGTGGC
CAGATACTGCGACCTCCCTAGCAAACTGGGGCACAAACTTAATTAGCGGCCGCGACTCTAGATCATAATC
AGCCATACCACATTTGTAGAGGTTTTACTTGCTTTAAAAAACCTCCCACACCTCCCCCTGAACCTGAAAC
ATAAAATGAATGCAATTGTTGTTGTTAACTTGTTTATTGCAGCTTATAATGGTTACAAATAAAGCAATAG
CATCACAAATTTCACAAATAAAGCATTTTTTTCACTGCATTCTAGTTGTGGTTTGTCCAAACTCATCAAT
GTATCTTAAGGCGTAAATTGTAAGCGTTAATATTTTGTTAAAATTCGCGTTAAATTTTTGTTAAATCAGC
TCATTTTTTAACCAATAGGCCGAAATCGGCAAAATCCCTTATAAATCAAAAGAATAGACCGAGATAGGGT
[37 nt withheld, positions 2591-2627]
AAAGAACGTGGACTCCAACGTCAAAGG
[49 nt withheld, positions 2655-2703]
T
[91 nt withheld, positions 2705-2795]
G
[124 nt withheld, positions 2797-2920]
CAGGTGGCACTTTTCGGGGAAATGTGCGCGGAACCCCTATTTGTTTATTTTTCTAAATACATTCAAATAT
GTATCCGCTCATGAGACAATAACCCTGATAAATGCTTCAATAATATTGAAAAAGGAAGAGTCCTGAGGCG
GAAAGAACCAGCTGTGGAATGTGTGTCAGTTAGGGTGTGGAAAGTCCCCAGGCTCCCCAGCAGGCAGAAG
TATGCAAAGCATGCATCTCAATTAGTCAGCAACCAGGTGTGGAAAGTCCCCAGGCTCCCCAGCAGGCAGA
AGTATGCAAAGCATGCATCTCAATTAGTCAGCAACCATAGTCCCGCCCCTAACTCCGCCCATCCCGCCCC
TAACTCCGCCCAGTTCCGCCCATTCTCCGCCCCATGGCTGACTAATTTTTTTTATTTATGCAGAGGCCGA
GGCCGCCTCGGCCTCTGAGCTATTCCAGAAGTAGTGAGGAGGCTTTTTTGGAGGCCTAGGCTTTTGCAAA
GATCGATCAAGAGACAGGATGAGGATCGTTTCGCATGATTGAACAAGATGGATTGCACGCAGGTTCTCCG
GCCGCTTGGGTGGAGAGGCTATTCGGCTATGACTGGGCACAACAGACAATCGGCTGCTCTGATGCCGCCG
TGTTCCGGCTGTCAGCGCAGGGGCGCCCGGTTCTTTTTGTCAAGACCGACCTGTCCGGTGCCCTGAATGA
ACTGCAAGACGAGGCAGCGCGGCTATCGTGGCTGGCCACGACGGGCGTTCCTTGCGCAGCTGTGCTCGAC
GTTGTCACTGAAGCGGGAAGGGACTGGCTGCTATTGGGCGAAGTGCCGGGGCAGGATCTCCTGTCATCTC
ACCTTGCTCCTGCCGAGAAAGTATCCATCATGGCTGATGCAATGCGGCGGCTGCATACGCTTGATCCGGC
TACCTGCCCATTCGACCACCAAGCGAAACATCGCATCGAGCGAGCACGTACTCGGATGGAAGCCGGTCTT
GTCGATCAGGATGATCTGGACGAAGAGCATCAGGGGCTCGCGCCAGCCGAACTGTTCGCCAGGCTCAAGG
CGAGCATGCCCGACGGCGAGGATCTCGTCGTGACCCATGGCGATGCCTGCTTGCCGAATATCATGGTGGA
AAATGGCCGCTTTTCTGGATTCATCGACTGTGGCCGGCTGGGTGTGGCGGACCGCTATCAGGACATAGCG
TTGGCTACCCGTGATATTGCTGAAGAGCTTGGCGGCGAATGGGCTGACCGCTTCCTCGTGCTTTACGGTA
TCGCCGCTCCCGATTCGCAGCGCATCGCCTTCTATCGCCTTCTTGACGAGTTCTTCTGAGCGGGACTCTG
GGGTTCGAAATGACCGACCAAGCGACGCCCAACCTGCCATCACGAGATTTCGATTCCACCGCCGCCTTCT
ATGAAAGGTTGGGCTTCGGAATCGTTTTCCGGGACGCCGGCTGGATGATCCTCCAGCGCGGGGATCTCAT
GCTGGAGTTCTTCGCCCACCCTAGGGGGAGGCTAACTGAAACACGGAAGGAGACAATACCGGAAGGAACC
CGCGCTATGACGGCAATAAAAAGACAGAATAAAACGCACGGTGTTGGGTCGTTTGTTCATAAACGCGGGG
TTCGGTCCCAGGGCTGGCACTCTGTCGATACCCCACCGAGACCCCATTGGGGCCAATACGCCCGCGTTTC
TTCCTTTTCCCCACCCCACCCCCCAAGTTCGGGTGAAGGCCCAGGGCTCGCAGCCAACGTCGGGGCGGCA
GGCCCTGCCATAGCCTCAGGTTACTCATATATACTTTAGATTGATTTAAAACTTCATTTTTAATTTAAAA
GGATCTAGGTGAAGATCCTTTTTGATAATCTCATGACCAAAATCCCTTAACGTGAGTTTTCGTTCCACTG
AGCGTCAGACCCCGTAGAAAAGATCAAAGGATCTTCTTGAGATCCTTTTTTTCTGCGCGTAATCTGCTGC
TTGCAAACAAAAAAACCACCGCTACCAGCGGTGGTTTGTTTGCCGGATCAAGAGCTACCAACTCTTTTTC
CGAAGGTAACTGGCTTCAGCAGAGCGCAGATACCAAATACTGTTCTTCTAGTGTAGCCGTAGTTAGGCCA
CCACTTCAAGAACTCTGTAGCACCGCCTACATACCTCGCTCTGCTAATCCTGTTACCAGTGGCTGCTGCC
AGTGGCGATAAGTCGTGTCTTACCGGGTTGGACTCAAGACGATAGTTACCGGATAAGGCGCAGCGGTCGG
GCTGAACGGGGGGTTCGTGCACACAGCCCAGCTTGGAGCGAACGACCTACACCGAACTGAGATACCTACA
GCGTGAGCTATGAGAAAGCGCCACGCTTCCCGAAGGGAGAAAGGCGGACAGGTATCCGGTAAGCGGCAGG
GTCGGAACAGGAGAGCGCACGAGGGAGCTTCCAGGGGGAAACGCCTGGTATCTTTATAGTCCTGTCGGGT
TTCGCCACCTCTGACTTGAGCGTCGATTTTTGTGATGCTCGTCAGGGGGGCGGAGCCTATGGAAAAACGC
CAGCAACGCGGCCTTTTTACGGTTCCTGGCCTTTTGCTGGCCTTTTGCTCACATGTTCTTTCCTGCGTTA
TCCCCTGATTCTGTGGATAACCGTATTACCGCCATGCATTAGTTATTAATAGTAATCAATTACGGGGTCA
TTAGTTCATAGCCCATATATGGAGTTCCG
